>Addgene plasmid #62913 | pJEP223-AAV-EFS-GFP-pA | addgene full sequence | sequence record 356904 | Addgene NGS Result
CCTGCAGGCAGCTGCGCGCTCGCTCGCTCACTGAGGCCGCCCGGGCGTCGGGCGACCTTTGGTCGCCCGG
CCTCAGTGAGCGAGCGAGCGCGCAGAGAGGGAGTGGCCAACTCCATCACTAGGGGTTCCTGCGGCCGCAC
GCGTTCGAGTGGCTCCGGTGCCCGTCAGTGGGCAGAGCGCACATCGCCCACAGTCCCCGAGAAGTTGGGG
GGAGGGGTCGGCAATTGAACCGGTGCCTAGAGAAGGTGGCGCGGGGTAAACTGGGAAAGTGATGTCGTGT
ACTGGCTCCGCCTTTTTCCCGAGGGTGGGGGAGAACCGTATATAAGTGCAGTAGTCGCCGTGAACGTTCT
TTTTCGCAACGGGTTTGCCGCCAGAACACAGGTGTCGTGACGCGGGAATTCGCCGCCACCATGGTGAGCA
AGGGCGAGGAGCTGTTCACCGGGGTGGTGCCCATCCTGGTCGAGCTGGACGGCGACGTAAACGGCCACAA
GTTCAGCGTGTCCGGCGAGGGCGAGGGCGATGCCACCTACGGCAAGCTGACCCTGAAGTTCATCTGCACC
ACCGGCAAGCTGCCCGTGCCCTGGCCCACCCTCGTGACCACCCTGACCTACGGCGTGCAGTGCTTCAGCC
GCTACCCCGACCACATGAAGCAGCACGACTTCTTCAAGTCCGCCATGCCCGAAGGCTACGTCCAGGAGCG
CACCATCTTCTTCAAGGACGACGGCAACTACAAGACCCGCGCCGAGGTGAAGTTCGAGGGCGACACCCTG
GTGAACCGCATCGAGCTGAAGGGCATCGACTTCAAGGAGGACGGCAACATCCTGGGGCACAAGCTGGAGT
ACAACTACAACAGCCACAACGTCTATATCATGGCCGACAAGCAGAAGAACGGCATCAAGGTGAACTTCAA
GATCCGCCACAACATCGAGGACGGCAGCGTGCAGCTCGCCGACCACTACCAGCAGAACACCCCCATCGGC
GACGGCCCCGTGCTGCTGCCCGACAACCACTACCTGAGCACCCAGTCCGCCCTGAGCAAAGACCCCAACG
AGAAGCGCGATCACATGGTCCTGCTGGAGTTCGTGACCGCCGCCGGGATCACTCTCGGCATGGACGAGCT
GTACAAGTAACTCGAGTTTATTGCAGCTTATAATGGTTACAAATAAAGCAATAGCATCACAAATTTCACA
AATAAAGCATTTTTTTCACTGGACCGAGCGGCCGCAGGAACCCCTAGTGATGGAGTTGGCCACTCCCTCT
CTGCGCGCTCGCTCGCTCACTGAGGCCGGGCGACCAAAGGTCGCCCGACGCCCGGGCTTTGCCCGGGCGG
CCTCAGTGAGCGAGCGAGCGCGCAGCTGCCTGCAGGGGCGCCTGATGCGGTATTTTCTCCTTACGCATCT
GTGCGGTATTTCACACCGCATA
[95 nt withheld, positions 1423-1517]
T
[46 nt withheld, positions 1519-1564]
C
[141 nt withheld, positions 1566-1706]
CCTTTGACGTTGGAGTCCACGTTCTTT
[37 nt withheld, positions 1734-1770]
ACTCTATCTCGGGCTATTCTTTTGATTTATAAGGGATTTTGCCGATTTCGGTCTATTGGTTAAAAAATGA
GCTGATTTAACAAAAATTTAACGCGAATTTTAACAAAATATTAACGTTTACAATTTTATGGTGCACTCTC
AGTACAATCTGCTCTGATGCCGCATAGTTAAGCCAGCCCCGACACCCGCCAACACCCGCTGACGCGCCCT
GACGGGCTTGTCTGCTCCCGGCATCCGCTTACAGACAAGCTGTGACCGTCTCCGGGAGCTGCATGTGTCA
GAGGTTTTCACCGTCATCACCGAAACGCGCGAGACGAAAGGGCCTCGTGATACGCCTATTTTTATAGGTT
AATGTCATGATAATAATGGTTTCTTAGACGTCAGGTGGCACTTTTCGGGGAAATGTGCGCGGAACCCCTA
TTTGTTTATTTTTCTAAATACATTCAAATATGTATCCGCTCATGAGACAATAACCCTGATAAATGCTTCA
ATAATATTGAAAAAGGAAGAGTATGAGTATTCAACATTTCCGTGTCGCCCTTATTCCCTTTTTTGCGGCA
TTTTGCCTTCCTGTTTTTGCTCACCCAGAAACGCTGGTGAAAGTAAAAGATGCTGAAGATCAGTTGGGTG
CACGAGTGGGTTACATCGAACTGGATCTCAACAGCGGTAAGATCCTTGAGAGTTTTCGCCCCGAAGAACG
TTTTCCAATGATGAGCACTTTTAAAGTTCTGCTATGTGGCGCGGTATTATCCCGTATTGACGCCGGGCAA
GAGCAACTCGGTCGCCGCATACACTATTCTCAGAATGACTTGGTTGAGTACTCACCAGTCACAGAAAAGC
ATCTTACGGATGGCATGACAGTAAGAGAATTATGCAGTGCTGCCATAACCATGAGTGATAACACTGCGGC
CAACTTACTTCTGACAACGATCGGAGGACCGAAGGAGCTAACCGCTTTTTTGCACAACATGGGGGATCAT
GTAACTCGCCTTGATCGTTGGGAACCGGAGCTGAATGAAGCCATACCAAACGACGAGCGTGACACCACGA
TGCCTGTAGCAATGGCAACAACGTTGCGCAAACTATTAACTGGCGAACTACTTACTCTAGCTTCCCGGCA
ACAATTAATAGACTGGATGGAGGCGGATAAAGTTGCAGGACCACTTCTGCGCTCGGCCCTTCCGGCTGGC
TGGTTTATTGCTGATAAATCTGGAGCCGGTGAGCGTGGGTCTCGCGGTATCATTGCAGCACTGGGGCCAG
ATGGTAAGCCCTCCCGTATCGTAGTTATCTACACGACGGGGAGTCAGGCAACTATGGATGAACGAAATAG
ACAGATCGCTGAGATAGGTGCCTCACTGATTAAGCATTGGTAACTGTCAGACCAAGTTTACTCATATATA
CTTTAGATTGATTTAAAACTTCATTTTTAATTTAAAAGGATCTAGGTGAAGATCCTTTTTGATAATCTCA
TGACCAAAATCCCTTAACGTGAGTTTTCGTTCCACTGAGCGTCAGACCCCGTAGAAAAGATCAAAGGATC
TTCTTGAGATCCTTTTTTTCTGCGCGTAATCTGCTGCTTGCAAACAAAAAAACCACCGCTACCAGCGGTG
GTTTGTTTGCCGGATCAAGAGCTACCAACTCTTTTTCCGAAGGTAACTGGCTTCAGCAGAGCGCAGATAC
CAAATACTGTTCTTCTAGTGTAGCCGTAGTTAGGCCACCACTTCAAGAACTCTGTAGCACCGCCTACATA
CCTCGCTCTGCTAATCCTGTTACCAGTGGCTGCTGCCAGTGGCGATAAGTCGTGTCTTACCGGGTTGGAC
TCAAGACGATAGTTACCGGATAAGGCGCAGCGGTCGGGCTGAACGGGGGGTTCGTGCACACAGCCCAGCT
TGGAGCGAACGACCTACACCGAACTGAGATACCTACAGCGTGAGCTATGAGAAAGCGCCACGCTTCCCGA
AGGGAGAAAGGCGGACAGGTATCCGGTAAGCGGCAGGGTCGGAACAGGAGAGCGCACGAGGGAGCTTCCA
GGGGGAAACGCCTGGTATCTTTATAGTCCTGTCGGGTTTCGCCACCTCTGACTTGAGCGTCGATTTTTGT
GATGCTCGTCAGGGGGGCGGAGCCTATGGAAAAACGCCAGCAACGCGGCCTTTTTACGGTTCCTGGCCTT
TTGCTGGCCTTTTGCTCACATGT
Features (pLannotate 1.2.2; 13 found; start..end, strand, type, name):
     12..39      +  repeat_region  AAV2 ITR (fragment): inverted terminal repeat of adeno-associated virus serotype 2 inverted
     68..95      +  repeat_region  AAV2 ITR (fragment): inverted terminal repeat of adeno-associated virus serotype 2 inverted
    170..381     +  promoter       EF-1α core promoter: core promoter for human elongation factor EF-1α
    411..1130    +  CDS            EGFP: the original enhanced GFP (Yang et al., 1996) mammalian codon-optimized
   1136..1211    +  polyA_signal   SV40 poly(A) signal (fragment): SV40 polyadenylation signal
   1226..1366    +  repeat_region  AAV2 ITR: inverted terminal repeat of adeno-associated virus serotype 2 inverted
   1371..1422    -  misc_feature   bom (fragment): basis of mobility region from pBR322
   1441..1896    +  rep_origin     f1 ori (sequence partly withheld): f1 bacteriophage origin of replication; arrow indicates direction of (+) strand synthesis
   1897..1946    -  misc_feature   bom (fragment): basis of mobility region from pBR322
   2048..2083    -  CDS            rop (fragment): Rop protein, which maintains plasmids at low copy number; rop
   2178..2282    +  promoter       AmpR promoter: bla
   2283..3143    +  CDS            AmpR: β-lactamase; bla; confers resistance to ampicillin, carbenicillin, and related antibiotics
   3314..3902    +  rep_origin     ori: high-copy-number ColE1/pMB1/pBR322/pUC origin of replication
