[The description below was written by a language model from this plasmid's Addgene catalogue record and pLannotate feature annotations shown in this document.]
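Description:
pJEP223-AAV-EFS-GFP-pA is a compact adeno-associated virus (AAV) transfer plasmid of about 4 kb, built on an Agilent-derived AAV backbone and designed to express GFP in mammalian cells after packaging into recombinant AAV. It is maintained in bacteria as a high-copy plasmid through a ColE1/pUC-type origin and selected with ampicillin via the β-lactamase gene and its native promoter. The backbone also carries an f1 phage origin, along with short remnants of the pBR322 bom and rop regions that are annotation fragments rather than functional elements. A recombination-deficient host strain is recorded for propagation, consistent with the need to keep the repeat-rich ITRs intact.

The payload lies between AAV2 inverted terminal repeats, which supply the cis signals for genome replication and encapsidation when rep, cap and helper functions are provided in trans. The 3′ ITR is annotated in full, whereas the 5′ ITR is detected only as two short fragments. This may reflect the difficulty of sequencing or annotating these hairpin structures, but the record does not settle the matter. Within the ITRs, the short form of the human elongation factor 1α promoter (EFS, annotated as the EF-1α core promoter) drives EGFP, which was cloned between retained EcoRI and XhoI sites. It is followed by a minimal 3′ UTR of roughly 75 bp containing an SV40-based polyadenylation signal. No WPRE or other post-transcriptional element is annotated.

The small promoter and poly(A) signal keep regulatory sequence to a minimum, leaving most of the AAV packaging capacity free. This fits the associated work on delivering large or difficult-to-express transgenes to neurons. The plasmid serves as a GFP reporter control, and because both cloning sites are preserved, GFP could be exchanged for another gene.
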