Addgene plasmid #62913: pJEP223-AAV-EFS-GFP-pA
Purpose: AAV vector backbone designed to express GFP from a EFS promoter. It also contains a poly-Adenylation Signal (pA)
Depositing lab: Jonathan Ploski. Depositing organization: University of Texas at Dallas. Publication: The production of viral vectors designed to express large and difficult to express transgenes within neurons. Holehonnur R, Lella SK, Ho A, Luong JA, Ploski JE. Mol Brain. 2015 Feb 24;8:12. doi: 10.1186/s13041-015-0100-7. PubMed 25887710.
Backbone
  Vector backbone: AAV
  Backbone manufacturer: Agilent Technologies
  Backbone size w/o insert (bp): 3188
  Total vector size (bp): 3974
  Modifications to backbone: Vector backbone has 75 bps 3’UTR that contains an SV40 based poly-adenylation signal
  Vector type: AAV
Growth in bacteria
  Bacterial resistance: Ampicillin, 100 μg/mL
  Growth temperature: 37°C
  Growth strain: NEB Stable
  Copy number: High Copy
Gene/Insert
  Gene/Insert name: Green Fluorescent protein (GFP)
  Insert size (bp): 786
  Promoter: short form of Elongation Factor1α (EFS)
  Cloning method: Restriction Enzyme; 5′ cloning site EcoR1 (not destroyed); 3′ cloning site Xho1 (not destroyed)
  Sequencing primers: 5′ actGAATTCGCCGCCACCAT GGT GAG CAA GGG CGA GGA G
Terms and licenses: Academic/Nonprofit Terms; Industry Terms: Not Available to Industry
How to cite: pJEP223-AAV-EFS-GFP-pA was a gift from Jonathan Ploski (Addgene plasmid # 62913 ; http://n2t.net/addgene:62913 ; RRID:Addgene_62913)
